Addgene plasmid #212793: YIp128-CUP1-His6-CUbo(K48R)-GFP
Purpose: Copper-inducible expression of the artificial test substrate His6-CUbo(K48R)-GFP in budding yeast
Depositing lab: Helle Ulrich. Depositing organization: Institut fuer Molekulare Biologie (IMB Mainz). Publication: Ubiquiton-An inducible, linkage-specific polyubiquitylation tool. Renz C, Asimaki E, Meister C, Albanese V, Petriukov K, Krapoth NC, Wegmann S, Wollscheid HP, Wong RP, Fulzele A, Chen JX, Leon S, Ulrich HD. Mol Cell. 2024 Jan 18;84(2):386-400.e11. doi: 10.1016/j.molcel.2023.11.016. Epub 2023 Dec 15. PubMed 38103558.
Backbone
  Vector backbone: YIp128
  Vector type: Yeast Expression ; integrative vector
  Selectable markers: LEU2
Growth in bacteria
  Bacterial resistance: Ampicillin, 100 μg/mL
  Growth temperature: 37°C
  Growth strain: Top10
  Copy number: High Copy
Gene/Insert
  Gene/Insert name: His6-CUbo(K48R)-GFP
  Species: H. sapiens (human), S. cerevisiae (budding yeast)
  Mutation: CUb(K48R)
  Promoter: CUP1
  Cloning method: Unknown
Terms and licenses: Academic/Nonprofit Terms; Industry Terms: Not Available to Industry
Depositor comments: pHU5043; cloning method: site-directed mutagenesis
How to cite: YIp128-CUP1-His6-CUbo(K48R)-GFP was a gift from Helle Ulrich (Addgene plasmid # 212793 ; http://n2t.net/addgene:212793 ; RRID:Addgene_212793)
