[The description below was written by a language model from this plasmid's Addgene catalogue record and pLannotate feature annotations shown in this document.]
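Description:
YIp128-CUP1-His6-CUbo(K48R)-GFP is a 6.1 kb yeast integrative expression vector built on the YIp128 backbone. It has no yeast replication origin or centromere in the annotated features, so stable maintenance in Saccharomyces cerevisiae depends on chromosomal integration, with transformants selected through the LEU2 marker, which is present with its own promoter. In E. coli the plasmid is propagated at high copy from a ColE1/pUC-type origin under ampicillin selection (β-lactamase with its native promoter). Remnants of the lacZα, lac promoter/operator, lacI, rop and bom regions are leftovers of the cloning backbone and have no role in the yeast cassette.

The expression cassette is driven by the S. cerevisiae CUP1 metallothionein promoter, which is induced by copper ions, and is closed by the ADH1 terminator. The open reading frame begins with a His6 tag (picked up by the annotation as a short fragment of a composite tag), followed by human FKBP12 (FKBP1A), a fragment of yeast ubiquitin, and GFP (S65T). The FKBP and partial ubiquitin segments evidently make up the "CUbo" module named in the insert, consistent with the record's mixed human and yeast origin. The ubiquitin portion carries a K48R substitution introduced by site-directed mutagenesis, which removes the lysine normally used for K48-linked chain extension.

The construct provides copper-inducible expression of an artificial test substrate in budding yeast and belongs to the Ubiquiton system for inducible, linkage-specific polyubiquitylation. The His6 tag allows affinity purification and the GFP allows fluorescence detection. The record does not spell out the mutant's exact experimental role, though a linkage-deficient control is a plausible use.
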