Features (pLannotate 1.2.2; 18 found; start..end, strand, type, name):
    183..771     -  rep_origin     ori: high-copy-number ColE1/pMB1/pBR322/pUC origin of replication
    942..1802    -  CDS            AmpR: β-lactamase; bla; confers resistance to ampicillin, carbenicillin, and related antibiotics
   1803..1907    -  promoter       AmpR promoter: bla
   1995..2400    +  promoter       LEU2 promoter: S. cerevisiae LEU2
   2401..3492    +  CDS            LEU2: LEU3_YEAST - Experimental evidence at protein level: Swiss-Prot protein existence level 1. Catalyzes the oxidation of 3-carboxy-2-hydroxy-4- methylpentanoate (3-isopropylmalate) to 3-carboxy-4-methyl-2- oxopentanoate. The product decarboxylates to 4-methyl-2 oxopentanoate. From Saccharomyces cerevisiae (strain ATCC 204508 / S288c) (Baker's yeast).
   3607..3642    +  CDS            rop (fragment): Rop protein, which maintains plasmids at low copy number; rop
   3744..3843    +  misc_feature   bom (fragment): basis of mobility region from pBR322
   3849..4006    -  CDS            lacZα (fragment): LacZα fragment of β-galactosidase; lacZ fragment
   4178..4412    +  promoter       CUP1 promoter: S. cerevisiae CUP1; inducible metallothionein promoter, regulated by Cu2+
   4462..4478    +  CDS            capTEV™ (fragment): composite tag for in vivo biotinylation, TEV protease cleavage, and 6xHis tagging
   4489..4812    +  CDS            FKBP1A: FKB1A_HUMAN - Also known as FKBP1, FKBP12. Experimental evidence at protein level: Swiss-Prot protein existence level 1. Keeps in an inactive conformation TGFBR1, the TGF-beta type I serine/threonine kinase receptor, preventing TGF-beta receptor activation in absence of ligand. Recruits SMAD7 to ACVR1B which prevents the association of SMAD2 and SMAD3 with the activin receptor complex, thereby blocking the activin signal. May modulate the RYR1 calcium channel activity. PPIases accelerate the folding of proteins. It catalyzes the cis-trans isomerization of proline imidic peptide bonds in oligop
   4822..4945    +  CDS            ubiquitin (fragment): Saccharomyces cerevisiae ubiquitin
   4951..5661    +  CDS            GFP (S65T): GFP (S65T) is a basic (constitutively fluorescent) green fluorescent protein published in 1995, derived from Aequorea victoria.
   5686..5873    +  terminator     ADH1 terminator: S. cerevisiae ADH1; transcription terminator for the S. cerevisiae alcohol dehydrogenase 1 (ADH1) gene
   5921..5937    -  protein_bind   lac operator: The lac repressor binds to the lac operator to inhibit transcription in E. coli. This inhibition can be relieved by adding lactose or isopropyl-β-D-thiogalactopyranoside (IPTG). lac repressor encoded by lacI
   5945..5975    -  promoter       lac promoter: promoter for the E. coli lac operon
   5990..6011    -  protein_bind   CAP binding site: CAP binding activates transcription in the presence of cAMP. E. coli catabolite activator protein
   6024..6116    -  CDS            lacI (fragment): lac repressor; lacI; The lac repressor binds to the lac operator to inhibit transcription in E. coli. This inhibition can be relieved by adding lactose or isopropyl-β-D-thiogalactopyranoside (IPTG).
>Addgene plasmid #212793 | YIp128-CUP1-His6-CUbo(K48R)-GFP | addgene full sequence | sequence record 420525 | Addgene NGS Result
TCTTCCGCTTCCTCGCTCACTGACTCGCTGCGCTCGGTCGTTCGGCTGCGGCGAGCGGTATCAGCTCACT
CAAAGGCGGTAATACGGTTATCCACAGAATCAGGGGATAACGCAGGAAAGAACATGTGAGCAAAAGGCCA
GCAAAAGGCCAGGAACCGTAAAAAGGCCGCGTTGCTGGCGTTTTTCCATAGGCTCCGCCCCCCTGACGAG
CATCACAAAAATCGACGCTCAAGTCAGAGGTGGCGAAACCCGACAGGACTATAAAGATACCAGGCGTTTC
CCCCTGGAAGCTCCCTCGTGCGCTCTCCTGTTCCGACCCTGCCGCTTACCGGATACCTGTCCGCCTTTCT
CCCTTCGGGAAGCGTGGCGCTTTCTCATAGCTCACGCTGTAGGTATCTCAGTTCGGTGTAGGTCGTTCGC
TCCAAGCTGGGCTGTGTGCACGAACCCCCCGTTCAGCCCGACCGCTGCGCCTTATCCGGTAACTATCGTC
TTGAGTCCAACCCGGTAAGACACGACTTATCGCCACTGGCAGCAGCCACTGGTAACAGGATTAGCAGAGC
GAGGTATGTAGGCGGTGCTACAGAGTTCTTGAAGTGGTGGCCTAACTACGGCTACACTAGAAGAACAGTA
TTTGGTATCTGCGCTCTGCTGAAGCCAGTTACCTTCGGAAAAAGAGTTGGTAGCTCTTGATCCGGCAAAC
AAACCACCGCTGGTAGCGGTGGTTTTTTTGTTTGCAAGCAGCAGATTACGCGCAGAAAAAAAGGATCTCA
AGAAGATCCTTTGATCTTTTCTACGGGGTCTGACGCTCAGTGGAACGAAAACTCACGTTAAGGGATTTTG
GTCATGAGATTATCAAAAAGGATCTTCACCTAGATCCTTTTAAATTAAAAATGAAGTTTTAAATCAATCT
AAAGTATATATGAGTAAACTTGGTCTGACAGTTACCAATGCTTAATCAGTGAGGCACCTATCTCAGCGAT
CTGTCTATTTCGTTCATCCATAGTTGCCTGACTCCCCGTCGTGTAGATAACTACGATACGGGAGGGCTTA
CCATCTGGCCCCAGTGCTGCAATGATACCGCGAGACCCACGCTCACCGGCTCCAGATTTATCAGCAATAA
ACCAGCCAGCCGGAAGGGCCGAGCGCAGAAGTGGTCCTGCAACTTTATCCGCCTCCATCCAGTCTATTAA
TTGTTGCCGGGAAGCTAGAGTAAGTAGTTCGCCAGTTAATAGTTTGCGCAACGTTGTTGCCATTGCTACA
GGCATCGTGGTGTCACGCTCGTCGTTTGGTATGGCTTCATTCAGCTCCGGTTCCCAACGATCAAGGCGAG
TTACATGATCCCCCATGTTGTGCAAAAAAGCGGTTAGCTCCTTCGGTCCTCCGATCGTTGTCAGAAGTAA
GTTGGCCGCAGTGTTATCACTCATGGTTATGGCAGCACTGCATAATTCTCTTACTGTCATGCCATCCGTA
AGATGCTTTTCTGTGACTGGTGAGTACTCAACCAAGTCATTCTGAGAATAGTGTATGCGGCGACCGAGTT
GCTCTTGCCCGGCGTCAATACGGGATAATACCGCGCCACATAGCAGAACTTTAAAAGTGCTCATCATTGG
AAAACGTTCTTCGGGGCGAAAACTCTCAAGGATCTTACCGCTGTTGAGATCCAGTTCGATGTAACCCACT
CGTGCACCCAACTGATCTTCAGCATCTTTTACTTTCACCAGCGTTTCTGGGTGAGCAAAAACAGGAAGGC
AAAATGCCGCAAAAAAGGGAATAAGGGCGACACGGAAATGTTGAATACTCATACTCTTCCTTTTTCAATA
TTATTGAAGCATTTATCAGGGTTATTGTCTCATGAGCGGATACATATTTGAATGTATTTAGAAAAATAAA
CAAATAGGGGTTCCGCGCACATTTCCCCGAAAAGTGCCACCTGACGTCTAAGAAACCATTATTATCATGA
CATTAACCTATAAAAATAGGCGTATCACGAGGCCAACTGTGGGAATACTCAGGTATCGTAAGATGCAAGA
GTTCGAATCTCTTAGCAACCATTATTTTTTTCCTCAACATAACGAGAACACACAGGGGCGCTATCGCACA
GAATCAAATTCGATGACTGGAAATTTTTTGTTAATTTCAGAGGTCGCCTGACGCATATACCTTTTTCAAC
TGAAAAATTGGGAGAAAAAGGAAAGGTGAGAGCGCCGGAACCGGCTTTTCATATAGAATAGAGAAGCGTT
CATGACTAAATGCTTGCATCACAATACTTGAAGTTGACAATATTATTTAAGGACCTATTGTTTTTTCCAA
TAGGTGGTTAGCAATCGTCTTACTTTCTAACTTTTCTTACCTTTTACATTTCAGCAATATATATATATAT
TTCAAGGATATACCATTCTAATGTCTGCCCCTAAGAAGATCGTCGTTTTGCCAGGTGACCACGTTGGTCA
AGAAATCACAGCCGAAGCCATTAAGGTTCTTAAAGCTATTTCTGATGTTCGTTCCAATGTCAAGTTCGAT
TTCGAAAATCATTTAATTGGTGGTGCTGCTATCGATGCTACAGGTGTTCCACTTCCAGATGAGGCGCTGG
AAGCCTCCAAGAAGGCTGATGCCGTTTTGTTAGGTGCTGTGGGTGGTCCTAAATGGGGTACAGGTAGTGT
TAGACCTGAACAAGGTTTACTAAAAATCCGTAAAGAACTTCAATTGTACGCCAACTTAAGACCATGTAAC
TTTGCATCCGACTCTCTTTTAGACTTATCTCCAATCAAGCCACAATTTGCTAAAGGTACTGACTTCGTTG
TTGTCAGAGAATTAGTGGGAGGTATTTACTTTGGTAAGAGAAAGGAAGACGATGGTGATGGTGTCGCTTG
GGATAGTGAACAATACACCGTTCCAGAAGTGCAAAGAATCACAAGAATGGCCGCTTTCATGGCCCTACAA
CATGAGCCACCATTGCCTATTTGGTCCTTGGATAAAGCTAATGTTTTGGCCTCTTCAAGATTATGGAGAA
AAACTGTGGAGGAAACCATCAAGAACGAATTTCCTACATTGAAGGTTCAACATCAATTGATTGATTCTGC
CGCCATGATCCTAGTTAAGAACCCAACCCACCTAAATGGTATTATAATCACCAGCAACATGTTTGGTGAT
ATCATCTCCGATGAAGCCTCCGTTATCCCAGGTTCCTTGGGTTTGTTGCCATCTGCGTCCTTGGCCTCTT
TGCCAGACAAGAACACCGCATTTGGTTTGTACGAACCATGCCACGGTTCTGCTCCAGATTTGCCAAAGAA
TAAGGTCAACCCTATCGCCACTATCTTGTCTGCTGCAATGATGTTGAAATTGTCATTGAACTTGCCTGAA
GAAGGTAAGGCCATTGAAGATGCAGTTAAAAAGGTTTTGGATGCAGGTATCAGAACTGGTGATTTAGGTG
GTTCCAACAGTACCACCGAAGTCGGTGATGCTGTCGCCGAAGAAGTTAAGAAAATCCTTGCTTAAAAAGA
TTCTCTTTTTTTATGATATTTGTACATAAACTTTATAAATGAAATTCATAATAGAAACGACACGAAATTA
CAAAATGGAATATGTTCATAGGGTAGGCCCTTTCGTCTCGCGCGTTTCGGTGATGACGGTGAAAACCTCT
GACACATGCAGCTCCCGGAGACGGTCACAGCTTGTCTGTAAGCGGATGCCGGGAGCAGACAAGCCCGTCA
GGGCGCGTCAGCGGGTGTTGGCGGGTGTCGGGGCTGGCTTAACTATGCGGCATCAGAGCAGATTGTACTG
AGAGTGCACCATATGCGGTGTGAAATACCGCACAGATGCGTAAGGAGAAAATACCGCATCAGGCGCCATT
CGCCATTCAGGCTGCGCAACTGTTGGGAAGGGCGATCGGTGCGGGCCTCTTCGCTATTACGCCAGCTGGC
GAAAGGGGGATGTGCTGCAAGGCGATTAAGTTGGGTAACGCCAGGGTTTTCCCAGTCACGACGTTGTAAA
ACGACGGCCAGTGAATTCGAGCTCCCATTACCGACATTTGGGCGCTATACGTGCATATGTTCATGTATGT
ATCTGTATTTAAAACACTTTTGTATTATTTTTCCTCATATATGTGTATAGGTTTATACGGATGATTTAAT
TATTACTTCACCACCCTTTATTTCAGGCTGATATCTTAGCCTTGTTACTAGTTAGAAAAAGACATTTTTG
CTGTCAGTCACTGTCAAGAGATTCTTTTGCTGGCATTTCTTCTAGAAGCAAAAAGAGCGATGCGTCTTTT
CCGCTGAACCGTTCCAGCAAAAAAGACTACCAACGCAATATGGATTGTCAGAATCATATAAAAGAGAAGC
AAATAACTCCTTGTCTTGTATCAATTGCATTATAATATCTTCTTGTTAGTGCAATATCATATAGAAGTCA
TCGAAATAGATATTAAGAAAAACAAACTGTAACGGATCCATGGGCAGCAGCCATCATCATCATCATCACA
GCAGCGGCATGGGAGTGCAGGTGGAAACCATCTCCCCAGGAGACGGGCGCACCTTCCCCAAGCGCGGCCA
GACCTGCGTGGTGCACTACACCGGGATGCTTGAAGATGGAAAGAAATTTGATTCCTCCCGGGACAGAAAC
AAGCCCTTTAAGTTTATGCTAGGCAAGCAGGAGGTGATCCGAGGCTGGGAAGAAGGGGTTGCCCAGATGA
GTGTGGGTCAGAGAGCCAAACTGACTATATCTCCAGATTATGCCTATGGTGCCACTGGGCACCCAGGCAT
CATCCCACCACATGCCACTCTCGTCTTCGATGTGGAGCTTCTAAAACTGGAAGGGTCGACCGGTATCCCT
CCAGATCAACAAAGATTGATCTTTGCCGGTCGACAGCTAGAAGACGGTAGAACGCTGTCTGATTACAACA
TTCAGAAGGAGTCCACCTTACATCTTGTGCTAAGGCTAAGAGGTGTTACTAGTAAAGGAGAAGAACTTTT
CACTGGAGTTGTCCCAATTCTTGTTGAATTAGATGGTGATGTTAATGGGCACAAATTTTCTGTCAGTGGA
GAGGGTGAAGGTGATGCAACATACGGAAAACTTACCCTTAAATTTATTTGCACTACTGGAAAACTACCTG
TTCCATGGCCAACACTGGTCACCACTTTCACTTATGGTGTTCAGTGCTTCTCGAGATACCCAGACCATAT
GAAACGGCATGACTTTTTCAAGAGTGCCATGCCCGAAGGTTATGTACAGGAAAGAACTATATTTTTCAAA
GATGACGGGAACTACAAGACACGTGCTGAAGTCAAGTTTGAAGGTGATACCCTTGTTAATAGAATCGAGT
TAAAAGGTATTGATTTTAAAGAAGATGGAAACATTCTTGGACACAAATTGGAATACAACTATAACTCACA
CAATGTATACATCATGGCAGACAAACAAAAGAATGGAATCAAAGCTAACTTCAAAATTAGACACAACATT
GAAGATGGAAGCGTTCAACTAGCAGACCATTATCAACAAAATACTCCAATTGGCGATGGCCCTGTCCTTT
TACCAGACAACCATTACCTGTCCACACAATCTGCCCTTTCGAAAGATCCCAACGAAAAGAGAGACCACAT
GGTCCTTCTTGAGTTTGTAACAGCTGCTGGGATTACACATGGCATGGATGAACTATACAAATAACTGCAG
CCAAGCTAATTCCGGGCGAATTTCTTATGATTTATGATTTTTATTATTAAATAAGTTATAAAAAAAATAA
GTGTATACAAATTTTAAAGTGACTCTTAGGTTTTAAAACGAAAATTCTTATTCTTGAGTAACTCTTTCCT
GTAGGTCAGGTTGCTTTCTCAGGTATAGCATGAGGTCGCTCTTATTGACCACACCTCTACCGGCATGCAA
GCTTGGCGTAATCATGGTCATAGCTGTTTCCTGTGTGAAATTGTTATCCGCTCACAATTCCACACAACAT
ACGAGCCGGAAGCATAAAGTGTAAAGCCTGGGGTGCCTAATGAGTGAGCTAACTCACATTAATTGCGTTG
CGCTCACTGCCCGCTTTCCAGTCGGGAAACCTGTCGTGCCAGCTGCATTAATGAATCGGCCAACGCGCGG
GGAGAGGCGGTTTGCGTATTGGGCGC
